Addgene plasmid #172225: 2X_pX458_pSpCas9(BB)-2A-GFP_SOX17_bKO
Purpose: Cas9-2A-GFP expression vector bearing two sgRNAs targeting the centromeric human SOX17 CTCF-boundary.
Depositing lab: Alexander Meissner. Depositing organization: Max Planck Institute for Molecular Genetics. Publication: Topological isolation of developmental regulators in mammalian genomes. Wu HJ, Landshammer A, Stamenova EK, Bolondi A, Kretzmer H, Meissner A, Michor F. Nat Commun. 2021 Aug 12;12(1):4897. doi: 10.1038/s41467-021-24951-7. PubMed 34385432.
Backbone
  Vector backbone: 2X_pX458_pSpCas9(BB)-2A-GFP (Plasmid #172221)
  Backbone manufacturer: Alexander Meissner
  Backbone size w/o insert (bp): 9699
  Total vector size (bp): 9703
  Modifications to backbone: Two sgRNAs targeting the centromeric human SOX17 CTCF-boundary are cloned into the BbsI (not restored) and SapI (not restored) site.
  Vector type: Mammalian Expression, CRISPR
Growth in bacteria
  Bacterial resistance: Ampicillin, 100 μg/mL
  Growth temperature: 37°C
  Growth strain: DH5alpha
  Copy number: Unknown
Gene/Insert
  Gene/Insert name: sgRNA
  gRNA/shRNA sequence: ACATCCAGTCTGCCAACATA, GGGCTGCACCAAATCGCCAC
  Species: H. sapiens (human)
  GenBank ID: hg19, chr8:55077824-55077843 hg19, chr8:55083011-55083030
  Promoter: Cbh
  Tag / fusion protein: 3XFLAG (N terminal on insert); GFP (C terminal on insert)
  Cloning method: Gibson Cloning
  Sequencing primers: 5′ n.a.; 3′ ggaaagtccctattggcgtta
Resource information
  A portion of this plasmid was derived from a plasmid made by: sgRNAs were ordered from Sigma-Aldrich as synthetic ssODN oligonucleotides.
Terms and licenses: Academic/Nonprofit Terms; Industry Terms: Not Available to Industry
How to cite: 2X_pX458_pSpCas9(BB)-2A-GFP_SOX17_bKO was a gift from Alexander Meissner (Addgene plasmid # 172225 ; http://n2t.net/addgene:172225 ; RRID:Addgene_172225)
