[The description below was written by a language model from this plasmid's Addgene catalogue record and pLannotate feature annotations shown in this document.]
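Description:
2X_pX458_pSpCas9(BB)-2A-GFP_SOX17_bKO is a mammalian CRISPR expression plasmid built on a dual-guide derivative of pX458. It delivers Streptococcus pyogenes Cas9, a GFP reporter and two sgRNAs from a single vector of about 9.7 kb. It is propagated in E. coli through a high-copy ColE1/pUC-type origin and selected with ampicillin via the β-lactamase gene. An f1 phage origin and a single annotated AAV2 ITR are also present as backbone remnants. One ITR does not make this a packageable AAV genome.

The payload begins with two tandem guide cassettes, each a human U6 RNA polymerase III promoter followed by the S. pyogenes gRNA scaffold. A partial scaffold fragment is annotated between the two cassettes. According to the record, the two spacers were inserted at the BbsI and SapI cloning sites, neither of which is restored. They target two positions roughly 5 kb apart on human chromosome 8 (hg19), flanking the centromeric CTCF boundary of the SOX17 locus.

Downstream, the Cbh hybrid promoter (CMV enhancer, chicken β-actin promoter and a hybrid intron) drives Cas9. The catalogue lists an N-terminal 3XFLAG tag, and a nucleoplasmin NLS is annotated at the C-terminus. Cas9 is linked through a 2A self-cleaving peptide (named in the plasmid title, not separately annotated) to EGFP, and the transcript ends at a bGH polyadenylation signal.

Cutting at both sites at once is intended to excise the intervening boundary element. The "bKO" in the name most likely stands for boundary knockout. Co-translated GFP allows transfected human cells to be identified or sorted. The associated work concerns the topological isolation of developmental regulator genes.
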