Features (pLannotate 1.2.2; 21 found; start..end, strand, type, name):
     25..265     +  promoter       U6 promoter: RNA polymerase III promoter for human U6 snRNA
    294..369     +  misc_RNA       gRNA scaffold: guide RNA scaffold for the Streptococcus pyogenes CRISPR/Cas9 system
    376..419     +  misc_RNA       gRNA scaffold (fragment): guide RNA scaffold for the Streptococcus pyogenes CRISPR/Cas9 system
    475..706     +  promoter       U6 promoter: RNA polymerase III promoter for human U6 snRNA
    735..810     +  misc_RNA       gRNA scaffold: guide RNA scaffold for the Streptococcus pyogenes CRISPR/Cas9 system
    879..1164    +  enhancer       CMV enhancer: human cytomegalovirus immediate early enhancer; contains an 18-bp deletion relative to the standard CMV enhancer
   1166..1431    +  promoter       chicken β-actin promoter: No description available
   1432..1659    +  intron         hybrid intron: hybrid between chicken β-actin (CBA) and minute virus of mice (MMV) introns (Gray et al., 2011)
   1797..3398    +  CDS            Cas9(N): N-terminal portion of Streptococcus pyogenes Cas9 (Zetsche et al., 2015)
   3399..5897    +  CDS            Cas9(C): C-terminal portion of Streptococcus pyogenes Cas9 (Zetsche et al., 2015)
   5898..5945    +  CDS            nucleoplasmin NLS: bipartite nuclear localization signal from nucleoplasmin
   6015..6728    +  CDS            EGFP: EGFP is a basic (constitutively fluorescent) green fluorescent protein published in 1996, derived from Aequorea victoria. It is reported to be a rapidly-maturing weak dimer with moderate acid sensitivity.
   6762..6873    +  polyA_signal   bGH poly(A) signal: bovine growth hormone polyadenylation signal
   6978..7118    +  repeat_region  AAV2 ITR: inverted terminal repeat of adeno-associated virus serotype 2 inverted
   7123..7174    -  misc_feature   bom (fragment): basis of mobility region from pBR322
   7193..7648    +  rep_origin     f1 ori (sequence partly withheld): f1 bacteriophage origin of replication; arrow indicates direction of (+) strand synthesis
   7649..7698    -  misc_feature   bom (fragment): basis of mobility region from pBR322
   7800..7835    -  CDS            rop (fragment): Rop protein, which maintains plasmids at low copy number; rop
   7930..8034    +  promoter       AmpR promoter: bla
   8035..8895    +  CDS            AmpR: β-lactamase; bla; confers resistance to ampicillin, carbenicillin, and related antibiotics
   9066..9654    +  rep_origin     ori: high-copy-number ColE1/pMB1/pBR322/pUC origin of replication
>Addgene plasmid #172225 | 2X_pX458_pSpCas9(BB)-2A-GFP_SOX17_bKO | addgene full sequence | sequence record 343191 | Addgene NGS Result
TTTGCTGGCCTTTTGCTCACATGTGAGGGCCTATTTCCCATGATTCCTTCATATTTGCATATACGATACA
AGGCTGTTAGAGAGATAATTGGAATTAATTTGACTGTAAACACAAAGATATTAGTACAAAATACGTGACG
TAGAAAGTAATAATTTCTTGGGTAGTTTGCAGTTTTAAAATTATGTTTTAAAATGGACTATCATATGCTT
ACCGTAACTTGAAAGTATTTCGATTTCTTGGCTTTATATATCTTGTGGAAAGGACGAAACACCGGGCTGC
ACCAAATCGCCACGTTTTAGAGCTAGAAATAGCAAGTTAAAATAAGGCTAGTCCGTTATCAACTTGAAAA
AGTGGCACCGAGTCGGTGCTTTTTTGTTTTAGAGCTAGAAATAGCAAGTTAAAATAAGGCTAGTCCGTTT
TTAGCGCGTGCGCCAATTCTGCAGACAAATGGCTCTAGAGGTACCAATATGCATTTTCCCATGATTCCTT
CATATTTGCATATACGATACAAGGCTGTTAGAGAGATAATTGGAATTAATTTGACTGTAAACACAAAGAT
ATTAGTACAAAATACGTGACGTAGAAAGTAATAATTTCTTGGGTAGTTTGCAGTTTTAAAATTATGTTTT
AAAATGGACTATCATATGCTTACCGTAACTTGAAAGTATTTCGATTTCTTGGCTTTATATATCTTGTGGA
AAGGACGAAACACCACATCCAGTCTGCCAACATAGTTTTAGAGCTAGAAATAGCAAGTTAAAATAAGGCT
AGTCCGTTATCAACTTGAAAAAGTGGCACCGAGTCGGTGCTTTTTTGTTTTCCTGCAGGAGATTTAGCGC
GTGCGCCAATTCTGCAGACAAATGGCTCTAGAGGTACCCGTTACATAACTTACGGTAAATGGCCCGCCTG
GCTGACCGCCCAACGACCCCCGCCCATTGACGTCAATAGTAACGCCAATAGGGACTTTCCATTGACGTCA
ATGGGTGGAGTATTTACGGTAAACTGCCCACTTGGCAGTACATCAAGTGTATCATATGCCAAGTACGCCC
CCTATTGACGTCAATGACGGTAAATGGCCCGCCTGGCATTGTGCCCAGTACATGACCTTATGGGACTTTC
CTACTTGGCAGTACATCTACGTATTAGTCATCGCTATTACCATGGTCGAGGTGAGCCCCACGTTCTGCTT
CACTCTCCCCATCTCCCCCCCCTCCCCACCCCCAATTTTGTATTTATTTATTTTTTAATTATTTTGTGCA
GCGATGGGGGCGGGGGGGGGGGGGGGGGGGGCGGGGCGGGGCGAGGGGCGGGGCGGGGCGAGGCGGAGAG
GTGCGGCGGCAGCCAATCAGAGCGGCGCGCTCCGAAAGTTTCCTTTTATGGCGAGGCGGCGGCGGCGGCG
GCCCTATAAAAAGCGAAGCGCGCGGCGGGCGGGAGTCGCTGCGCGCTGCCTTCGCCCCGTGCCCCGCTCC
GCCGCCGCCTCGCGCCGCCCGCCCCGGCTCTGACTGACCGCGTTACTCCCACAGGTGAGCGGGCGGGACG
GCCCTTCTCCTCCGGGCTGTAATTAGCTGAGCAAGAGGTAAGGGTTTAAGGGATGGTTGGTTGGTGGGGT
ATTAATGTTTAATTACCTGGAGCACCTGCCTGAAATCACTTTTTTTCAGGTTGGACCGGTGCCACCATGG
ACTATAAGGACCACGACGGAGACTACAAGGATCATGATATTGATTACAAAGACGATGACGATAAGATGGC
CCCAAAGAAGAAGCGGAAGGTCGGTATCCACGGAGTCCCAGCAGCCGACAAGAAGTACAGCATCGGCCTG
GACATCGGCACCAACTCTGTGGGCTGGGCCGTGATCACCGACGAGTACAAGGTGCCCAGCAAGAAATTCA
AGGTGCTGGGCAACACCGACCGGCACAGCATCAAGAAGAACCTGATCGGAGCCCTGCTGTTCGACAGCGG
CGAAACAGCCGAGGCCACCCGGCTGAAGAGAACCGCCAGAAGAAGATACACCAGACGGAAGAACCGGATC
TGCTATCTGCAAGAGATCTTCAGCAACGAGATGGCCAAGGTGGACGACAGCTTCTTCCACAGACTGGAAG
AGTCCTTCCTGGTGGAAGAGGATAAGAAGCACGAGCGGCACCCCATCTTCGGCAACATCGTGGACGAGGT
GGCCTACCACGAGAAGTACCCCACCATCTACCACCTGAGAAAGAAACTGGTGGACAGCACCGACAAGGCC
GACCTGCGGCTGATCTATCTGGCCCTGGCCCACATGATCAAGTTCCGGGGCCACTTCCTGATCGAGGGCG
ACCTGAACCCCGACAACAGCGACGTGGACAAGCTGTTCATCCAGCTGGTGCAGACCTACAACCAGCTGTT
CGAGGAAAACCCCATCAACGCCAGCGGCGTGGACGCCAAGGCCATCCTGTCTGCCAGACTGAGCAAGAGC
AGACGGCTGGAAAATCTGATCGCCCAGCTGCCCGGCGAGAAGAAGAATGGCCTGTTCGGAAACCTGATTG
CCCTGAGCCTGGGCCTGACCCCCAACTTCAAGAGCAACTTCGACCTGGCCGAGGATGCCAAACTGCAGCT
GAGCAAGGACACCTACGACGACGACCTGGACAACCTGCTGGCCCAGATCGGCGACCAGTACGCCGACCTG
TTTCTGGCCGCCAAGAACCTGTCCGACGCCATCCTGCTGAGCGACATCCTGAGAGTGAACACCGAGATCA
CCAAGGCCCCCCTGAGCGCCTCTATGATCAAGAGATACGACGAGCACCACCAGGACCTGACCCTGCTGAA
AGCTCTCGTGCGGCAGCAGCTGCCTGAGAAGTACAAAGAGATTTTCTTCGACCAGAGCAAGAACGGCTAC
GCCGGCTACATTGACGGCGGAGCCAGCCAGGAAGAGTTCTACAAGTTCATCAAGCCCATCCTGGAAAAGA
TGGACGGCACCGAGGAACTGCTCGTGAAGCTGAACAGAGAGGACCTGCTGCGGAAGCAGCGGACCTTCGA
CAACGGCAGCATCCCCCACCAGATCCACCTGGGAGAGCTGCACGCCATTCTGCGGCGGCAGGAAGATTTT
TACCCATTCCTGAAGGACAACCGGGAAAAGATCGAGAAGATCCTGACCTTCCGCATCCCCTACTACGTGG
GCCCTCTGGCCAGGGGAAACAGCAGATTCGCCTGGATGACCAGAAAGAGCGAGGAAACCATCACCCCCTG
GAACTTCGAGGAAGTGGTGGACAAGGGCGCTTCCGCCCAGAGCTTCATCGAGCGGATGACCAACTTCGAT
AAGAACCTGCCCAACGAGAAGGTGCTGCCCAAGCACAGCCTGCTGTACGAGTACTTCACCGTGTATAACG
AGCTGACCAAAGTGAAATACGTGACCGAGGGAATGAGAAAGCCCGCCTTCCTGAGCGGCGAGCAGAAAAA
GGCCATCGTGGACCTGCTGTTCAAGACCAACCGGAAAGTGACCGTGAAGCAGCTGAAAGAGGACTACTTC
AAGAAAATCGAGTGCTTCGACTCCGTGGAAATCTCCGGCGTGGAAGATCGGTTCAACGCCTCCCTGGGCA
CATACCACGATCTGCTGAAAATTATCAAGGACAAGGACTTCCTGGACAATGAGGAAAACGAGGACATTCT
GGAAGATATCGTGCTGACCCTGACACTGTTTGAGGACAGAGAGATGATCGAGGAACGGCTGAAAACCTAT
GCCCACCTGTTCGACGACAAAGTGATGAAGCAGCTGAAGCGGCGGAGATACACCGGCTGGGGCAGGCTGA
GCCGGAAGCTGATCAACGGCATCCGGGACAAGCAGTCCGGCAAGACAATCCTGGATTTCCTGAAGTCCGA
CGGCTTCGCCAACAGAAACTTCATGCAGCTGATCCACGACGACAGCCTGACCTTTAAAGAGGACATCCAG
AAAGCCCAGGTGTCCGGCCAGGGCGATAGCCTGCACGAGCACATTGCCAATCTGGCCGGCAGCCCCGCCA
TTAAGAAGGGCATCCTGCAGACAGTGAAGGTGGTGGACGAGCTCGTGAAAGTGATGGGCCGGCACAAGCC
CGAGAACATCGTGATCGAAATGGCCAGAGAGAACCAGACCACCCAGAAGGGACAGAAGAACAGCCGCGAG
AGAATGAAGCGGATCGAAGAGGGCATCAAAGAGCTGGGCAGCCAGATCCTGAAAGAACACCCCGTGGAAA
ACACCCAGCTGCAGAACGAGAAGCTGTACCTGTACTACCTGCAGAATGGGCGGGATATGTACGTGGACCA
GGAACTGGACATCAACCGGCTGTCCGACTACGATGTGGACCATATCGTGCCTCAGAGCTTTCTGAAGGAC
GACTCCATCGACAACAAGGTGCTGACCAGAAGCGACAAGAACCGGGGCAAGAGCGACAACGTGCCCTCCG
AAGAGGTCGTGAAGAAGATGAAGAACTACTGGCGGCAGCTGCTGAACGCCAAGCTGATTACCCAGAGAAA
GTTCGACAATCTGACCAAGGCCGAGAGAGGCGGCCTGAGCGAACTGGATAAGGCCGGCTTCATCAAGAGA
CAGCTGGTGGAAACCCGGCAGATCACAAAGCACGTGGCACAGATCCTGGACTCCCGGATGAACACTAAGT
ACGACGAGAATGACAAGCTGATCCGGGAAGTGAAAGTGATCACCCTGAAGTCCAAGCTGGTGTCCGATTT
CCGGAAGGATTTCCAGTTTTACAAAGTGCGCGAGATCAACAACTACCACCACGCCCACGACGCCTACCTG
AACGCCGTCGTGGGAACCGCCCTGATCAAAAAGTACCCTAAGCTGGAAAGCGAGTTCGTGTACGGCGACT
ACAAGGTGTACGACGTGCGGAAGATGATCGCCAAGAGCGAGCAGGAAATCGGCAAGGCTACCGCCAAGTA
CTTCTTCTACAGCAACATCATGAACTTTTTCAAGACCGAGATTACCCTGGCCAACGGCGAGATCCGGAAG
CGGCCTCTGATCGAGACAAACGGCGAAACCGGGGAGATCGTGTGGGATAAGGGCCGGGATTTTGCCACCG
TGCGGAAAGTGCTGAGCATGCCCCAAGTGAATATCGTGAAAAAGACCGAGGTGCAGACAGGCGGCTTCAG
CAAAGAGTCTATCCTGCCCAAGAGGAACAGCGATAAGCTGATCGCCAGAAAGAAGGACTGGGACCCTAAG
AAGTACGGCGGCTTCGACAGCCCCACCGTGGCCTATTCTGTGCTGGTGGTGGCCAAAGTGGAAAAGGGCA
AGTCCAAGAAACTGAAGAGTGTGAAAGAGCTGCTGGGGATCACCATCATGGAAAGAAGCAGCTTCGAGAA
GAATCCCATCGACTTTCTGGAAGCCAAGGGCTACAAAGAAGTGAAAAAGGACCTGATCATCAAGCTGCCT
AAGTACTCCCTGTTCGAGCTGGAAAACGGCCGGAAGAGAATGCTGGCCTCTGCCGGCGAACTGCAGAAGG
GAAACGAACTGGCCCTGCCCTCCAAATATGTGAACTTCCTGTACCTGGCCAGCCACTATGAGAAGCTGAA
GGGCTCCCCCGAGGATAATGAGCAGAAACAGCTGTTTGTGGAACAGCACAAGCACTACCTGGACGAGATC
ATCGAGCAGATCAGCGAGTTCTCCAAGAGAGTGATCCTGGCCGACGCTAATCTGGACAAAGTGCTGTCCG
CCTACAACAAGCACCGGGATAAGCCCATCAGAGAGCAGGCCGAGAATATCATCCACCTGTTTACCCTGAC
CAATCTGGGAGCCCCTGCCGCCTTCAAGTACTTTGACACCACCATCGACCGGAAGAGGTACACCAGCACC
AAAGAGGTGCTGGACGCCACCCTGATCCACCAGAGCATCACCGGCCTGTACGAGACACGGATCGACCTGT
CTCAGCTGGGAGGCGACAAAAGGCCGGCGGCCACGAAAAAGGCCGGCCAGGCAAAAAAGAAAAAGGAATT
CGGCAGTGGAGAGGGCAGAGGAAGTCTGCTAACATGCGGTGACGTCGAGGAGAATCCTGGCCCAGTGAGC
AAGGGCGAGGAGCTGTTCACCGGGGTGGTGCCCATCCTGGTCGAGCTGGACGGCGACGTAAACGGCCACA
AGTTCAGCGTGTCCGGCGAGGGCGAGGGCGATGCCACCTACGGCAAGCTGACCCTGAAGTTCATCTGCAC
CACCGGCAAGCTGCCCGTGCCCTGGCCCACCCTCGTGACCACCCTGACCTACGGCGTGCAGTGCTTCAGC
CGCTACCCCGACCACATGAAGCAGCACGACTTCTTCAAGTCCGCCATGCCCGAAGGCTACGTCCAGGAGC
GCACCATCTTCTTCAAGGACGACGGCAACTACAAGACCCGCGCCGAGGTGAAGTTCGAGGGCGACACCCT
GGTGAACCGCATCGAGCTGAAGGGCATCGACTTCAAGGAGGACGGCAACATCCTGGGGCACAAGCTGGAG
TACAACTACAACAGCCACAACGTCTATATCATGGCCGACAAGCAGAAGAACGGCATCAAGGTGAACTTCA
AGATCCGCCACAACATCGAGGACGGCAGCGTGCAGCTCGCCGACCACTACCAGCAGAACACCCCCATCGG
CGACGGCCCCGTGCTGCTGCCCGACAACCACTACCTGAGCACCCAGTCCGCCCTGAGCAAAGACCCCAAC
GAGAAGCGCGATCACATGGTCCTGCTGGAGTTCGTGACCGCCGCCGGGATCACTCTCGGCATGGACGAGC
TGTACAAGGAATTCTAACTAGAGCTCGCTGATCAGCCTCGACTGTGCCTTCTAGTTGCCAGCCATCTGTT
GTTTGCCCCTCCCCCGTGCCTTCCTTGACCCTGGAAGGTGCCACTCCCACTGTCCTTTCCTAATAAAATG
AGGAAATTGCATCGCATTGTCTGAGTAGGTGTCATTCTATTCTGGGGGGTGGGGTGGGGCAGGACAGCAA
GGGGGAGGATTGGGAAGAGAATAGCAGGCATGCTGGGGAGCGGCCGCAGGAACCCCTAGTGATGGAGTTG
GCCACTCCCTCTCTGCGCGCTCGCTCGCTCACTGAGGCCGGGCGACCAAAGGTCGCCCGACGCCCGGGCT
TTGCCCGGGCGGCCTCAGTGAGCGAGCGAGCGCGCAGCTGCCTGCAGGGGCGCCTGATGCGGTATTTTCT
CCTTACGCATCTGTGCGGTATTTCACACCGCATA
[95 nt withheld, positions 7175-7269]
T
[46 nt withheld, positions 7271-7316]
C
[141 nt withheld, positions 7318-7458]
CCTTTGACGTTGGAGTCCACGTTCTTT
[37 nt withheld, positions 7486-7522]
ACTCTATCTCGGGCTATTCTTTTGATTTATAAGGGATTTTGCCGATTTCGGTCTATTGGTTAAAAAATGA
GCTGATTTAACAAAAATTTAACGCGAATTTTAACAAAATATTAACGTTTACAATTTTATGGTGCACTCTC
AGTACAATCTGCTCTGATGCCGCATAGTTAAGCCAGCCCCGACACCCGCCAACACCCGCTGACGCGCCCT
GACGGGCTTGTCTGCTCCCGGCATCCGCTTACAGACAAGCTGTGACCGTCTCCGGGAGCTGCATGTGTCA
GAGGTTTTCACCGTCATCACCGAAACGCGCGAGACGAAAGGGCCTCGTGATACGCCTATTTTTATAGGTT
AATGTCATGATAATAATGGTTTCTTAGACGTCAGGTGGCACTTTTCGGGGAAATGTGCGCGGAACCCCTA
TTTGTTTATTTTTCTAAATACATTCAAATATGTATCCGCTCATGAGACAATAACCCTGATAAATGCTTCA
ATAATATTGAAAAAGGAAGAGTATGAGTATTCAACATTTCCGTGTCGCCCTTATTCCCTTTTTTGCGGCA
TTTTGCCTTCCTGTTTTTGCTCACCCAGAAACGCTGGTGAAAGTAAAAGATGCTGAAGATCAGTTGGGTG
CACGAGTGGGTTACATCGAACTGGATCTCAACAGCGGTAAGATCCTTGAGAGTTTTCGCCCCGAAGAACG
TTTTCCAATGATGAGCACTTTTAAAGTTCTGCTATGTGGCGCGGTATTATCCCGTATTGACGCCGGGCAA
GAGCAACTCGGTCGCCGCATACACTATTCTCAGAATGACTTGGTTGAGTACTCACCAGTCACAGAAAAGC
ATCTTACGGATGGCATGACAGTAAGAGAATTATGCAGTGCTGCCATAACCATGAGTGATAACACTGCGGC
CAACTTACTTCTGACAACGATCGGAGGACCGAAGGAGCTAACCGCTTTTTTGCACAACATGGGGGATCAT
GTAACTCGCCTTGATCGTTGGGAACCGGAGCTGAATGAAGCCATACCAAACGACGAGCGTGACACCACGA
TGCCTGTAGCAATGGCAACAACGTTGCGCAAACTATTAACTGGCGAACTACTTACTCTAGCTTCCCGGCA
ACAATTAATAGACTGGATGGAGGCGGATAAAGTTGCAGGACCACTTCTGCGCTCGGCCCTTCCGGCTGGC
TGGTTTATTGCTGATAAATCTGGAGCCGGTGAGCGTGGAAGCCGCGGTATCATTGCAGCACTGGGGCCAG
ATGGTAAGCCCTCCCGTATCGTAGTTATCTACACGACGGGGAGTCAGGCAACTATGGATGAACGAAATAG
ACAGATCGCTGAGATAGGTGCCTCACTGATTAAGCATTGGTAACTGTCAGACCAAGTTTACTCATATATA
CTTTAGATTGATTTAAAACTTCATTTTTAATTTAAAAGGATCTAGGTGAAGATCCTTTTTGATAATCTCA
TGACCAAAATCCCTTAACGTGAGTTTTCGTTCCACTGAGCGTCAGACCCCGTAGAAAAGATCAAAGGATC
TTCTTGAGATCCTTTTTTTCTGCGCGTAATCTGCTGCTTGCAAACAAAAAAACCACCGCTACCAGCGGTG
GTTTGTTTGCCGGATCAAGAGCTACCAACTCTTTTTCCGAAGGTAACTGGCTTCAGCAGAGCGCAGATAC
CAAATACTGTTCTTCTAGTGTAGCCGTAGTTAGGCCACCACTTCAAGAACTCTGTAGCACCGCCTACATA
CCTCGCTCTGCTAATCCTGTTACCAGTGGCTGCTGCCAGTGGCGATAAGTCGTGTCTTACCGGGTTGGAC
TCAAGACGATAGTTACCGGATAAGGCGCAGCGGTCGGGCTGAACGGGGGGTTCGTGCACACAGCCCAGCT
TGGAGCGAACGACCTACACCGAACTGAGATACCTACAGCGTGAGCTATGAGAAAGCGCCACGCTTCCCGA
AGGGAGAAAGGCGGACAGGTATCCGGTAAGCGGCAGGGTCGGAACAGGAGAGCGCACGAGGGAGCTTCCA
GGGGGAAACGCCTGGTATCTTTATAGTCCTGTCGGGTTTCGCCACCTCTGACTTGAGCGTCGATTTTTGT
GATGCTCGTCAGGGGGGCGGAGCCTATGGAAAAACGCCAGCAACGCGGCCTTTTTACGGTTCCTGGCCT
